Addgene plasmid #204110: pBP-C_mScarlet-I
Purpose: Type 0 CDS part
Depositing lab: Mikhail Shapiro. Depositing organization: California Institute of Technology.
Backbone
  Vector backbone: pSB1C3
  Backbone manufacturer: iGEM
  Vector type: Bacterial Expression
Growth in bacteria
  Bacterial resistance: Chloramphenicol, 25 μg/mL
  Growth temperature: 37°C
  Growth strain: NEB Stable
  Copy number: High Copy
Gene/Insert
  Gene/Insert name: mScarlet-I red fluorescent protein
  Species: Synthetic
  Mutation: None
  Cloning method: Gibson Cloning
Terms and licenses: Academic/Nonprofit Terms; Industry Terms: Not Available to Industry
How to cite: pBP-C_mScarlet-I was a gift from Mikhail Shapiro (Addgene plasmid # 204110 ; http://n2t.net/addgene:204110 ; RRID:Addgene_204110)
