[The description below was written by a language model from this plasmid's Addgene catalogue record and pLannotate feature annotations shown in this document.]
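Description:
pBP-C_mScarlet-I is a small (about 2.7 kb) bacterial part-storage plasmid built on the iGEM pSB1C3 backbone. The record lists it as a "Type 0 CDS part", meaning it holds a coding sequence as a basic component for a modular, hierarchical assembly scheme rather than as a finished expression cassette. It replicates in E. coli from a high-copy ColE1/pUC-type origin. Selection is with chloramphenicol, through a chloramphenicol acetyltransferase (cat) gene driven by its native cat promoter and followed by the phage lambda t0 terminator.

The payload is the open reading frame for mScarlet-I, a synthetic, monomeric, rapidly maturing and constitutively fluorescent red protein, recorded as unmutated and inserted by Gibson cloning. In the feature table the coding sequence sits between two backbone transcription terminators: a putative bacterial terminator upstream and the his operon terminator downstream. These terminators are characteristic of pSB1C3 and insulate the cloning site from read-through transcription. No promoter or ribosome binding site is annotated upstream of mScarlet-I, and no tags are annotated. Although the catalogue classes the vector as bacterial expression, the plasmid therefore appears to serve as a source of the reporter coding sequence, to be combined with separate promoter, RBS and terminator parts when building transcription units. The record does not state which assembly standard or flanking restriction or overhang sites are used, nor any downstream application beyond its role as a CDS part.
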