Features (pLannotate 1.2.2; 7 found; start..end, strand, type, name):
    183..277     -  terminator     lambda t0 terminator: transcription terminator from phage lambda
    301..957     -  CDS            cat: CAT_ECOLX - Experimental evidence at protein level: Swiss-Prot protein existence level 1. This enzyme is an effector of chloramphenicol resistance in bacteria. From Escherichia coli. This protein is used as a marker in many commonly used cloning vectors, such as pACYC184.
    958..1055    -  promoter       cat promoter: promoter of the E. coli cat gene encoding chloramphenicol acetyltransferase
   1141..1184    -  terminator     bacterial terminator: putative bacterial transcription terminator
   1195..1890    +  CDS            mScarlet-I: mScarlet-I is a basic (constitutively fluorescent) red fluorescent protein published in 2016, derived from synthetic construct. It is reported to be a rapidly-maturing monomer with moderate acid sensitivity.
   1905..1962    +  terminator     his operon terminator: This putative transcriptin terminator from the E. coli his operon has a 2-bp deletion introduced during synthesis. Its efficiency has not been determined.
   2157..2745    -  rep_origin     ori: high-copy-number ColE1/pMB1/pBR322/pUC origin of replication
>Addgene plasmid #204110 | pBP-C_mScarlet-I | addgene full sequence | sequence record 413907 | Addgene NGS Result
GAAGATCCTTTGATCTTTTCTACGGGGTCTGACGCTCAGTGGAACGAAAACTCACGTTAAGGGATTTTGG
TCATGAGATTATCAAAAAGGATCTTCACCTAGATCCTTTTAAATTAAAAATGAAGTTTTAAATCAATCTA
AAGTATATATGAGTAAACTTGGTCTGACAGCTCGAGGCTTGGATTCTCACCAATAAAAAACGCCCGGCGG
CAACCGAGCGTTCTGAACAAATCCAGATGGAGTTCTGAGGTCATTACTGGATCTATCAACAGGAGTCCAA
GCGAGCTCGATATCAAATTACGCCCCGCCCTGCCACTCATCGCAGTACTGTTGTAATTCATTAAGCATTC
TGCCGACATGGAAGCCATCACAAACGGCATGATGAACCTGAATCGCCAGCGGCATCAGCACCTTGTCGCC
TTGCGTATAATATTTGCCCATGGTGAAAACGGGGGCGAAGAAGTTGTCCATATTGGCCACGTTTAAATCA
AAACTGGTGAAACTCACCCAGGGATTGGCTGACACGAAAAACATATTCTCAATAAACCCTTTAGGGAAAT
AGGCCAGGTTTTCACCGTAACACGCCACATCTTGCGAATATATGTGTAGAAACTGCCGGAAATCGTCGTG
GTATTCACTCCAGAGCGATGAAAACGTTTCAGTTTGCTCATGGAAAACGGTGTAACAAGGGTGAACACTA
TCCCATATCACCAGCTCACCGTCTTTCATTGCCATACGAAATTCCGGATGAGCATTCATCAGGCGGGCAA
GAATGTGAATAAAGGCCGGATAAAACTTGTGCTTATTTTTCTTTACGGTCTTTAAAAAGGCCGTAATATC
CAGCTGAACGGTCTGGTTATAGGTACATTGAGCAACTGACTGAAATGCCTCAAAATGTTCTTTACGATGC
CATTGGGATATATCAACGGTGGTATATCCAGTGATTTTTTTCTCCATTTTAGCTTCCTTAGCTCCTGAAA
ATCTCGATAACTCAAAAAATACGCCCGGTAGTGATCTTATTTCATTATGGTGAAAGTTGGAACCTCTTAC
GTGCCCGATCAACTCGAGTGCCACCTGACGTCTAAGAAACCATTATTATCATGACATTAACCTATAAAAA
TAGGCGTATCACGAGGCAGAATTTCAGATAAAAAAAATCCTTAGCTTTCGCTAAGGATGATTTCGGTCTC
ACATATGGTGAGCAAGGGCGAGGCAGTGATCAAGGAGTTCATGCGGTTCAAGGTGCACATGGAGGGCTCC
ATGAACGGCCACGAGTTCGAGATCGAGGGCGAGGGCGAGGGCCGCCCCTACGAGGGCACCCAGACCGCCA
AGCTGAAGGTGACCAAGGGTGGCCCCCTGCCCTTCTCCTGGGACATCCTGTCCCCTCAGTTCATGTACGG
CTCCAGGGCCTTCATCAAGCACCCCGCCGACATCCCCGACTACTATAAGCAGTCCTTCCCCGAGGGCTTC
AAGTGGGAGCGCGTGATGAACTTCGAGGACGGCGGCGCCGTGACCGTGACCCAGGACACCTCCCTGGAGG
ACGGCACCCTGATCTACAAGGTGAAGCTCCGCGGCACCAACTTCCCTCCTGACGGCCCCGTAATGCAGAA
GAAAACAATGGGCTGGGAAGCGTCCACCGAGCGGTTGTACCCCGAGGACGGCGTGCTGAAGGGCGACATT
AAGATGGCCCTGCGCCTGAAGGACGGCGGCCGCTACCTGGCGGACTTCAAGACCACCTACAAGGCCAAGA
AGCCCGTGCAGATGCCCGGCGCCTACAACGTCGACCGCAAGTTGGACATCACCTCCCACAACGAGGACTA
CACCGTGGTGGAACAGTACGAACGCTCCGAGGGCCGCCACTCCACCGGCGGCATGGACGAGCTGTATAAG
TAATCGAAGAGACCTCCGGCAAAAAAGGGCAAGGTGTCACCACCCTGCCCTTTTTCTTTAAAACCGAAAA
GATTACTTCGCGTTATGCAGGCTTCCTCGCTCACTGACTCGCTGCGCTCGGTCGTTCGGCTGCGGCGAGC
GGTATCAGCTCACTCAAAGGCGGTAATACGGTTATCCACAGAATCAGGGGATAACGCAGGAAAGAACATG
TGAGCAAAAGGCCAGCAAAAGGCCAGGAACCGTAAAAAGGCCGCGTTGCTGGCGTTTTTCCACAGGCTCC
GCCCCCCTGACGAGCATCACAAAAATCGACGCTCAAGTCAGAGGTGGCGAAACCCGACAGGACTATAAAG
ATACCAGGCGTTTCCCCCTGGAAGCTCCCTCGTGCGCTCTCCTGTTCCGACCCTGCCGCTTACCGGATAC
CTGTCCGCCTTTCTCCCTTCGGGAAGCGTGGCGCTTTCTCATAGCTCACGCTGTAGGTATCTCAGTTCGG
TGTAGGTCGTTCGCTCCAAGCTGGGCTGTGTGCACGAACCCCCCGTTCAGCCCGACCGCTGCGCCTTATC
CGGTAACTATCGTCTTGAGTCCAACCCGGTAAGACACGACTTATCGCCACTGGCAGCAGCCACTGGTAAC
AGGATTAGCAGAGCGAGGTATGTAGGCGGTGCTACAGAGTTCTTGAAGTGGTGGCCTAACTACGGCTACA
CTAGAAGAACAGTATTTGGTATCTGCGCTCTGCTGAAGCCAGTTACCTTCGGAAAAAGAGTTGGTAGCTC
TTGATCCGGCAAACAAACCACCGCTGGTAGCGGTGGTTTTTTTGTTTGCAAGCAGCAGATTACGCGCAGA
AAAAAAGGATCTCAA
